Addgene plasmid #172545: pELlR4
Purpose: Inducible gene expression, pET origin, LacI repressor, PLlacO-1 promoter, mRFP, Carbenicillin Resistance Marker.
Depositing lab: Christopher Reisch. Depositing organization: University of Florida.
Backbone
  Vector backbone: original Duet vector
  Backbone manufacturer: Novagen
  Vector type: Bacterial Expression, Synthetic Biology
Growth in bacteria
  Bacterial resistance: Ampicillin, 100 μg/mL
  Growth temperature: 37°C
  Growth strain: DH5alpha
  Copy number: High Copy
Gene/Insert
  Gene/Insert name: LacI-mRFP
  Species: Synthetic
  Promoter: PLlacO-1
  Cloning method: Ligation Independent Cloning
Terms and licenses: Academic/Nonprofit Terms; Industry Terms: Not Available to Industry
How to cite: pELlR4 was a gift from Christopher Reisch (Addgene plasmid # 172545 ; http://n2t.net/addgene:172545 ; RRID:Addgene_172545)
