[The description below was written by a language model from this plasmid's Addgene catalogue record and pLannotate feature annotations shown in this document.]
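Description:
pELlR4 is a 5,683 nt bacterial expression and synthetic biology plasmid built on a Novagen Duet vector backbone, designed for inducible gene expression in E. coli. It replicates from a ColE1/pMB1-type origin ("pET origin" in the catalogue). The neighbouring bom site and rop gene from pBR322 are also annotated; rop normally moderates copy number, although the catalogue lists the plasmid as high copy. Selection is through the β-lactamase gene (AmpR) with its own promoter, which confers resistance to ampicillin and carbenicillin. An f1 phage origin is present as well. Short annotated fragments of TcR and lacZα, two CAP binding sites and a predicted E. coli open reading frame appear to be backbone remnants rather than functional parts.

The payload is a self-contained regulator and reporter module. The lac repressor gene lacI is transcribed from its native lacI promoter on the reverse strand. A bacterial terminator lies between this repressor unit and the divergently oriented reporter unit. On the forward strand, a BioBrick prefix is followed by the PLlacO-1 promoter, which the feature table marks only by its two lac operator sites. This promoter drives mRFP1, a monomeric red fluorescent protein derived from Discosoma, and a T7 terminator lies just downstream across the plasmid's numbering origin. LacI binding to the operators represses transcription, and IPTG or lactose relieves that repression, so red fluorescence reports induction.

The construct suits characterisation of the LacI/PLlacO-1 inducible system in this origin and marker context. Presumably mRFP could also be exchanged for a gene of interest, though the record does not say so.
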