Features (pLannotate 1.2.2; 20 found; start..end, strand, type, name):
      1..48      +  terminator     T7 terminator: transcription terminator for bacteriophage T7 RNA polymerase
     85..540     +  rep_origin     f1 ori (sequence partly withheld): f1 bacteriophage origin of replication; arrow indicates direction of (+) strand synthesis
    655..1515    -  CDS            AmpR: β-lactamase; bla; confers resistance to ampicillin, carbenicillin, and related antibiotics
   1516..1608    -  promoter       AmpR promoter: bla
   1689..2277    +  rep_origin     ori: high-copy-number ColE1/pMB1/pBR322/pUC origin of replication
   2463..2602    -  misc_feature   bom: basis of mobility region from pBR322
   2704..2895    -  CDS            rop: Rop protein, which maintains plasmids at low copy number; rop
   2912..3292    +  CDS            YPB1_ECOLX: Protein predicted: Swiss-Prot protein existence level 4. From Escherichia coli.
   3354..3418    -  CDS            TcR (fragment): tetracycline efflux protein; tet; confers resistance to tetracycline
   3433..3454    -  protein_bind   CAP binding site: CAP binding activates transcription in the presence of cAMP. E. coli catabolite activator protein
   3467..3485    -  CDS            lacZα (fragment): LacZα fragment of β-galactosidase; lacZ fragment
   3500..3521    -  protein_bind   CAP binding site: CAP binding activates transcription in the presence of cAMP. E. coli catabolite activator protein
   3534..4616    -  CDS            lacI: lac repressor; lacI; The lac repressor binds to the lac operator to inhibit transcription in E. coli. This inhibition can be relieved by adding lactose or isopropyl-β-D-thiogalactopyranoside (IPTG).
   4617..4694    -  promoter       lacI promoter: lacI
   4702..4737    -  CDS            TcR (fragment): tetracycline efflux protein; tet; confers resistance to tetracycline
   4758..4801    -  terminator     bacterial terminator: putative bacterial transcription terminator
   4804..4825    +  misc_feature   BioBrick prefix: BioBrick prefix for parts that do not start with "ATG"
   4828..4844    +  protein_bind   lac operator: The lac repressor binds to the lac operator to inhibit transcription in E. coli. This inhibition can be relieved by adding lactose or isopropyl-β-D-thiogalactopyranoside (IPTG). lac repressor encoded by lacI
   4851..4867    +  protein_bind   lac operator: The lac repressor binds to the lac operator to inhibit transcription in E. coli. This inhibition can be relieved by adding lactose or isopropyl-β-D-thiogalactopyranoside (IPTG). lac repressor encoded by lacI
   4937..5611    +  CDS            mRFP1: mRFP1 is a basic (constitutively fluorescent) red fluorescent protein published in 2002, derived from Discosoma sp.. It is reported to be a somewhat slowly-maturing monomer with low acid sensitivity.
>Addgene plasmid #172545 | pELlR4 | addgene full sequence | sequence record 342863 | Addgene NGS Result
CTAGCATAACCCCTTGGGGCCTCTAAACGGGTCTTGAGGGGTTTTTTGCTGAAAGGAGGAACTATATCCG
GATTGGCGAATGGG
[124 nt withheld, positions 85-208]
C
[91 nt withheld, positions 210-300]
A
[49 nt withheld, positions 302-350]
CCTTTGACGTTGGAGTCCACGTTCTTT
[37 nt withheld, positions 378-414]
ACCCTATCTCGGTCTATTCTTTTGATTTATAAGGGATTTTGCCGATTTCGGCCTATTGGTTAAAAAATGA
GCTGATTTAACAAAAATTTAACGCGAATTTTAACAAAATATTAACGTTTACAATTTCTGGCGGCACGATG
GCATGAGATTATCAAAAAGGATCTTCACCTAGATCCTTTTAAATTAAAAATGAAGTTTTAAATCAATCTA
AAGTATATATGAGTAAACTTGGTCTGACAGTTACCAATGCTTAATCAGTGAGGCACCTATCTCAGCGATC
TGTCTATTTCGTTCATCCATAGTTGCCTGACTCCCCGTCGTGTAGATAACTACGATACGGGAGGGCTTAC
CATCTGGCCCCAGTGCTGCAATGATACCGCGAGACCCACGCTCACCGGCTCCAGATTTATCAGCAATAAA
CCAGCCAGCCGGAAGGGCCGAGCGCAGAAGTGGTCCTGCAACTTTATCCGCCTCCATCCAGTCTATTAAT
TGTTTCCGGGAAGCTAGAGTAAGTAGTTCGCCAGTTAATAGTTTGCGCAACGTTGTTGCCATTGCTACAG
GCATCGTGGTGTCACGCTCGTCGTTTGGTATGGCTTCATTCAGCTCCGGTTCCCAACGATCAAGGCGAGT
TACATGATCCCCCATGTTGTGCAAAAAAGCGGTTAGCTCCTTCGGTCCTCCGATCGTTGTCAGAAGTAAG
TTGGCCGCAGTGTTATCACTCATGGTTATGGCAGCACTGCATAATTCTCTTACTGTCATGCCATCCGTAA
GATGCTTTTCTGTGACTGGTGAGTACTCAACCAAGTCATTCTGAGAATAGTGTATGCGGCGACCGAGTTG
CTCTTGCCCGGCGTCAATACGGGATAATACCGCGCCACATAGCAGAACTTTAAAAGTGCTCATCATTGGA
AAACGTTCTTCGGGGCGAAAACTCTCAAGGATCTTACCGCTGTTGAGATCCAGTTCGATGTAACCCACTC
GTGCACCCAACTGATCTTCAGCATCTTTTACTTTCACCAGCGTTTCTGGGTGAGCAAAAACAGGAAGGCA
AAATGCCGCAAAAAAGGGAATAAGGGCGACACGGAAATGTTGAATACTCATACTCTTCCTTTTTCAATCA
TGATTGAAGCATTTATCAGGGTTATTGTCTCATGAGCGGATACATATTTGAATGTATTTAGAAAAATAAA
CAAATAGGTCATGACCAAAATCCCTTAACGTGAGTTTTCGTTCCACTGAGCGTCAGACCCCGTAGAAAAG
ATCAAAGGATCTTCTTGAGATCCTTTTTTTCTGCGCGTAATCTGCTGCTTGCAAACAAAAAAACCACCGC
TACCAGCGGTGGTTTGTTTGCCGGATCAAGAGCTACCAACTCTTTTTCCGAAGGTAACTGGCTTCAGCAG
AGCGCAGATACCAAATACTGTCCTTCTAGTGTAGCCGTAGTTAGGCCACCACTTCAAGAACTCTGTAGCA
CCGCCTACATACCTCGCTCTGCTAATCCTGTTACCAGTGGCTGCTGCCAGTGGCGATAAGTCGTGTCTTA
CCGGGTTGGACTCAAGACGATAGTTACCGGATAAGGCGCAGCGGTCGGGCTGAACGGGGGGTTCGTGCAC
ACAGCCCAGCTTGGAGCGAACGACCTACACCGAACTGAGATACCTACAGCGTGAGCTATGAGAAAGCGCC
ACGCTTCCCGAAGGGAGAAAGGCGGACAGGTATCCGGTAAGCGGCAGGGTCGGAACAGGAGAGCGCACGA
GGGAGCTTCCAGGGGGAAACGCCTGGTATCTTTATAGTCCTGTCGGGTTTCGCCACCTCTGACTTGAGCG
TCGATTTTTGTGATGCTCGTCAGGGGGGCGGAGCCTATGGAAAAACGCCAGCAACGCGGCCTTTTTACGG
TTCCTGGCCTTTTGCTGGCCTTTTGCTCACATGTTCTTTCCTGCGTTATCCCCTGATTCTGTGGATAACC
GTATTACCGCCTTTGAGTGAGCTGATACCGCTCGCCGCAGCCGAACGACCGAGCGCAGCGAGTCAGTGAG
CGAGGAAGCGGAAGAGCGCCTGATGCGGTATTTTCTCCTTACGCATCTGTGCGGTATTTCACACCGCAAT
GGTGCACTCTCAGTACAATCTGCTCTGATGCCGCATAGTTAAGCCAGTATACACTCCGCTATCGCTACGT
GACTGGGTCATGGCTGCGCCCCGACACCCGCCAACACCCGCTGACGCGCCCTGACGGGCTTGTCTGCTCC
CGGCATCCGCTTACAGACAAGCTGTGACCGTCTCCGGGAGCTGCATGTGTCAGAGGTTTTCACCGTCATC
ACCGAAACGCGCGAGGCAGCTGCGGTAAAGCTCATCAGCGTGGTCGTGAAGCGATTCACAGATGTCTGCC
TGTTCATCCGCGTCCAGCTCGTTGAGTTTCTCCAGAAGCGTTAATGTCTGGCTTCTGATAAAGCGGGCCA
TGTTAAGGGCGGTTTTTTCCTGTTTGGTCACTGATGCCTCCGTGTAAGGGGGATTTCTGTTCATGGGGGT
AATGATACCGATGAAACGAGAGAGGATGCTCACGATACGGGTTACTGATGATGAACATGCCCGGTTACTG
GAACGTTGTGAGGGTAAACAACTGGCGGTATGGATGCGGCGGGACCAGAGAAAAATCACTCAGGGTCAAT
GCCAGCGCTTCGTTAATACAGATGTAGGTGTTCCACAGGGTAGCCAGCAGCATCCTGCGATGCAGATCCG
GAACATAATGGTGCAGGGCGCTGACTTCCGCGTTTCCAGACTTTACGAAACACGGAAACCGAAGACCATT
CATGTTGTTGCTCAGGTCGCAGACGTTTTGCAGCAGCAGTCGCTTCACGTTCGCTCGCGTATCGGTGATT
CATTCTGCTAACCAGTAAGGCAACCCCGCCAGCCTAGCCGGGTCCTCAACGACAGGAGCACGATCATGCT
AGTCATGCCCCGCGCCCACCGGAAGGAGCTGACTGGGTTGAAGGCTCTCAAGGGCATCGGTCGAGATCCC
GGTGCCTAATGAGTGAGCTAACTTACATTAATTGCGTTGCGCGTAAAACGACGGCCAGTGAGATCCCGGT
GCCTAATGAGTGAGCTAACTTACATTAATTGCGTTGCGCTCACTGCCCGCTTTCCAGTCGGGAAACCTGT
CGTGCCAGCTGCATTAATGAATCGGCCAACGCGCGGGGAGAGGCGGTTTGCGTATTGGGCGCCAGGGTGG
TTTTTCTTTTCACCAGTGAGACGGGCAACAGCTGATTGCCCTTCACCGCCTGGCCCTGAGAGAGTTGCAG
CAAGCGGTCCACGCTGGTTTGCCCCAGCAGGCGAAAATCCTGTTTGATGGTGGTTAACGGCGGGATATAA
CATGAGCTGTCTTCGGTATCGTCGTATCCCACTACCGAGATGTCCGCACCAACGCGCAGCCCGGACTCGG
TAATGGCGCGCATTGCGCCCAGCGCCATCTGATCGTTGGCAACCAGCATCGCAGTGGGAACGATGCCCTC
ATTCAGCATTTGCATGGTTTGTTGAAAACCGGACATGGCACTCCAGTCGCCTTCCCGTTCCGCTATCGGC
TGAATTTGATTGCGAGTGAGATATTTATGCCAGCCAGCCAGACGCAGACGCGCCGAGACAGAACTTAATG
GGCCCGCTAACAGCGCGATTTGCTGGTGACCCAATGCGACCAGATGCTCCACGCCCAGTCGCGTACCGTC
TTCATGGGAGAAAATAATACTGTTGATGGGTGTCTGGTCAGAGACATCAAGAAATAACGCCGGAACATTA
GTGCAGGCAGCTTCCACAGCAATGGCATCCTGGTCATCCAGCGGATAGTTAATGATCAGCCCACTGACGC
GTTGCGCGAGAAGATTGTGCACCGCCGCTTTACAGGCTTCGACGCCGCTTCGTTCTACCATCGACACCAC
CACGCTGGCACCCAGTTGATCGGCGCGAGATTTAATCGCCGCGACAATTTGCGACGGCGCGTGCAGGGCC
AGACTGGAGGTGGCAACGCCAATCAGCAACGACTGTTTGCCCGCCAGTTGTTGTGCCACGCGGTTGGGAA
TGTAATTCAGCTCCGCCATCGCCGCTTCCACTTTTTCCCGCGTTTTCGCAGAAACGTGGCTGGCCTGGTT
CACCACGCGGGAAACGGTCTGATAAGAGACACCGGCATACTCTGCGACATCGTATAACGTTACTGGTTTC
ACATTCACCACCCTGAATTGACTCTCTTCCGGGCGCTATCATGCCATACCGCGAAAGGTTTTGCGCCATT
CGATGGTGTCCGGGATCTCGACGCTCTCCCTTATGCGACTCCTGCATTAGGAAATGGCGTATCACGAGGC
AGAATTTCAGATAAAAAAAATCCTTAGCTTTCGCTAAGGATGATTTCTGGAATTCGCGGCCGCTTCTAGA
GAATTGTGAGCGGATAACAATTGACATTGTGAGCGGATAACAAGATACTGAGCACACCCTGTAGGAACTG
GGAAGAGCGCAACACATACTAGAGAAAGAGGAGAAATACTAGATGGCTTCCTCCGAAGACGTTATCAAAG
AGTTCATGCGTTTCAAAGTTCGTATGGAAGGTTCCGTTAACGGTCACGAGTTCGAAATCGAAGGTGAAGG
TGAAGGTCGTCCGTACGAAGGTACCCAGACCGCTAAACTGAAAGTTACCAAAGGTGGTCCGCTGCCGTTC
GCTTGGGACATCCTGTCCCCGCAGTTCCAGTACGGTTCCAAAGCTTACGTTAAACACCCGGCTGACATCC
CGGACTACCTGAAACTGTCCTTCCCGGAAGGTTTCAAATGGGAACGTGTTATGAACTTCGAAGACGGTGG
TGTTGTTACCGTTACCCAGGACTCCTCCCTGCAAGACGGTGAGTTCATCTACAAAGTTAAACTGCGTGGT
ACCAACTTCCCGTCCGACGGTCCGGTTATGCAGAAAAAAACCATGGGTTGGGAAGCTTCCACCGAACGTA
TGTACCCGGAAGACGGTGCTCTGAAAGGTGAAATCAAAATGCGTCTGAAACTGAAAGACGGTGGTCACTA
CGACGCTGAAGTTAAAACCACCTACATGGCTAAAAAACCGGTTCAGCTGCCGGGTGCTTACAAAACCGAC
ATCAAACTGGACATCACCTCCCACAACGAAGACTACACCATCGTTGAACAGTACGAACGTGCTGAAGGTC
GTCACTCCACCGGTGCTTAATAACGCTGATAGTGCTAGTGTAGATCGCGCTTTCCAGTCGGGAAACCTGC
TGCCACCGCTGAGCAATAA
